Addgene plasmid #236167: JPZF6 CMV-TO-SCN1A-114-NZF
Purpose: Plasmid encoding the SCN1A-114 zinc finger array attached by a GS linker to the NZF transcriptional activation domain, under control of CMV promoter with two TetR binding sites
Depositing lab: Xiaojing Gao. Depositing organization: Stanford University. Publication: Machine-guided dual-objective protein engineering for deimmunization and therapeutic functions. Wolfsberg E, Paul JS, Tycko J, Chen B, Bassik MC, Bintu L, Alizadeh AA, Gao XJ. Cell Syst. 2025 Jul 16;16(7):101299. doi: 10.1016/j.cels.2025.101299. Epub 2025 Jun 3. PubMed 40466641.
Backbone
  Vector backbone: FLP-IN
  Vector type: Mammalian Expression
  Selectable markers: Puromycin
Growth in bacteria
  Bacterial resistance: Ampicillin, 100 μg/mL
  Growth temperature: 37°C
  Growth strain: DH5alpha
  Copy number: High Copy
Gene/Insert
  Gene/Insert name: SCN1A-114-NZF
  Species: Synthetic
  Promoter: CMV promoter with two TetR binding sites
  Cloning method: Gibson Cloning
Terms and licenses: Academic/Nonprofit Terms; Industry Terms: Not Available to Industry
Depositor comments: See https://benchling.com/s/seq-oMM2D13aNq5Gv0XdGj3A?m=slm-6iHYdlufPesERph0COf1for annotated sequence. Please visit https://doi.org/10.1101/2025.02.24.639918 for bioRxiv preprint.
How to cite: JPZF6 CMV-TO-SCN1A-114-NZF was a gift from Xiaojing Gao (Addgene plasmid # 236167 ; http://n2t.net/addgene:236167 ; RRID:Addgene_236167)
