[The description below was written by a language model from this plasmid's Addgene catalogue record and pLannotate feature annotations shown in this document.]
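Description:
JPZF6 CMV-TO-SCN1A-114-NZF is a mammalian expression plasmid of about 6.3 kb built on a Flp-In-type backbone. It is maintained in E. coli through a high-copy ColE1/pUC origin and an ampicillin resistance gene (β-lactamase with its own promoter). The expression cassette is driven by the human CMV immediate-early enhancer and promoter, followed directly by two tet operator sites (annotated by the software as short PLtetO-1 fragments). In cells expressing the Tet repressor, TetR binding holds transcription off until tetracycline or doxycycline is added. In cells lacking TetR, the promoter behaves constitutively. The cassette ends with a bovine growth hormone polyadenylation signal.

The synthetic insert encodes the SCN1A-114 zinc finger array, joined by a GS linker to the NZF transcriptional activation domain. The annotation picks up a zinc finger-like match at the start of the coding region. It also finds three consecutive fragments derived from human NCOA3, ZNF473 and a FOXO family protein, which evidently make up the tripartite NZF activator. The array's name suggests targeting of the SCN1A locus, although the record does not spell out the binding site.

Downstream lies an FRT site immediately preceding a hygromycin resistance coding sequence with an SV40 polyadenylation signal and no annotated promoter of its own. This is the standard Flp-In arrangement, in which FLP-mediated integration into a genomic FRT landing pad supplies the promoter and start codon needed for hygromycin selection. The catalogue lists puromycin as the mammalian selectable marker, but no puromycin resistance gene appears in the feature table, so this discrepancy remains unresolved. The associated work concerns machine-guided engineering of proteins for reduced immunogenicity alongside therapeutic function, which fits use of this construct for inducible, single-copy expression of a synthetic human-derived transcriptional activator.
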