Features (pLannotate 1.2.2; 25 found; start..end, strand, type, name):
      4..383     +  enhancer       CMV enhancer: human cytomegalovirus immediate early enhancer
    384..587     +  promoter       CMV promoter: human cytomegalovirus (CMV) immediate early promoter
    589..608     +  promoter       PLtetO-1 promoter (fragment): modified phage lambda PL promoter with tet operator sites (Lutz and Bujard, 1997)
    610..629     +  promoter       PLtetO-1 promoter (fragment): modified phage lambda PL promoter with tet operator sites (Lutz and Bujard, 1997)
    637..670     +  promoter       TRE3GV promoter (fragment): 3rd-generation Tet-responsive promoter that can be activated by binding of Tet-On® 3G, optimized for retroviral and lentiviral vectors
    766..858     +  CDS            ZNF497 (fragment): ZN497_HUMAN - Experimental evidence at protein level: Swiss-Prot protein existence level 1. May be involved in transcriptional regulation. From Homo sapiens (Human).
   1474..1620    +  CDS            NCOA3 (fragment): NCOA3_HUMAN - Also known as AIB1, BHLHE42, RAC3, TRAM1. Experimental evidence at protein level: Swiss-Prot protein existence level 1. Nuclear receptor coactivator that directly binds nuclear receptors and stimulates the transcriptional activities in a hormone- dependent fashion. Plays a central role in creating a multisubunit coactivator complex, which probably acts via remodeling of chromatin. Involved in the coactivation of different nuclear receptors, such as for steroids (GR and ER), retinoids (RARs and RXRs), thyroid hormone (TRs), vitamin D3 (VDR) and prostanoids (PPARs). Displays histon
   1636..1779    +  CDS            ZNF473 (fragment): ZN473_HUMAN - Also known as KIAA1141, ZFP100. Experimental evidence at protein level: Swiss-Prot protein existence level 1. Involved in histone 3'-end pre-mRNA processing by associating with U7 snRNP and interacting with SLBP/pre-mRNA complex. Increases histone 3'-end pre-mRNA processing but has no effect on U7 snRNP levels, when overexpressed. Required for cell cycle progression from G1 to S phases. From Homo sapiens (Human).
   1795..1929    +  CDS            FOXO6 (fragment): FOXO6_HUMAN - Experimental evidence at protein level: Swiss-Prot protein existence level 1. Transcriptional activator. From Homo sapiens (Human).
   2042..2266    +  polyA_signal   bGH poly(A) signal: bovine growth hormone polyadenylation signal
   2282..2305    +  polyA_signal   bGH poly(A) signal (fragment): bovine growth hormone polyadenylation signal
   2309..2330    +  promoter       SV40 promoter (fragment): SV40 enhancer and early promoter
   2351..2584    +  rep_origin     f1 ori (fragment) (sequence partly withheld): f1 bacteriophage origin of replication; arrow indicates direction of (+) strand synthesis
   2589..2636    +  protein_bind   FRT: FLP-mediated recombination occurs in the 8-bp core sequence TCTAGAAA (Turan and Bode, 2011). FLP recombinase from the Saccharomyces cerevisiae 2μ plasmid
   2644..3666    +  CDS            HygR: aminoglycoside phosphotransferase from E. coli; aph(4)-Ia; confers resistance to hygromycin
   3676..3801    +  CDS            ble (fragment): BLE_KLEPN - Experimental evidence at protein level: Swiss-Prot protein existence level 1. Binding protein with a strong affinity to the bleomycin family of antibiotics. Binds to CL990; an antimitotic-antibiotic compound. From Klebsiella pneumoniae.
   3796..3917    +  polyA_signal   SV40 poly(A) signal: SV40 polyadenylation signal
   3990..4006    -  protein_bind   lac operator: The lac repressor binds to the lac operator to inhibit transcription in E. coli. This inhibition can be relieved by adding lactose or isopropyl-β-D-thiogalactopyranoside (IPTG). lac repressor encoded by lacI
   4014..4044    -  promoter       lac promoter: promoter for the E. coli lac operon
   4059..4080    -  protein_bind   CAP binding site: CAP binding activates transcription in the presence of cAMP. E. coli catabolite activator protein
   4093..4185    -  CDS            lacI (fragment): lac repressor; lacI; The lac repressor binds to the lac operator to inhibit transcription in E. coli. This inhibition can be relieved by adding lactose or isopropyl-β-D-thiogalactopyranoside (IPTG).
   4368..4956    -  rep_origin     ori: high-copy-number ColE1/pMB1/pBR322/pUC origin of replication
   5127..5987    -  CDS            AmpR: β-lactamase; bla; confers resistance to ampicillin, carbenicillin, and related antibiotics
   5988..6092    -  promoter       AmpR promoter: bla
   6151..6203    -  misc_feature   bom (fragment): basis of mobility region from pBR322
>Addgene plasmid #236167 | JPZF6 CMV-TO-SCN1A-114-NZF | addgene full sequence | sequence record 468379 | Addgene NGS Result
GTTGACATTGATTATTGACTAGTTATTAATAGTAATCAATTACGGGGTCATTAGTTCATAGCCCATATAT
GGAGTTCCGCGTTACATAACTTACGGTAAATGGCCCGCCTGGCTGACCGCCCAACGACCCCCGCCCATTG
ACGTCAATAATGACGTATGTTCCCATAGTAACGCCAATAGGGACTTTCCATTGACGTCAATGGGTGGAGT
ATTTACGGTAAACTGCCCACTTGGCAGTACATCAAGTGTATCATATGCCAAGTACGCCCCCTATTGACGT
CAATGACGGTAAATGGCCCGCCTGGCATTATGCCCAGTACATGACCTTATGGGACTTTCCTACTTGGCAG
TACATCTACGTATTAGTCATCGCTATTACCATGGTGATGCGGTTTTGGCAGTACATCAATGGGCGTGGAT
AGCGGTTTGACTCACGGGGATTTCCAAGTCTCCACCCCATTGACGTCAATGGGAGTTTGTTTTGGCACCA
AAATCAACGGGACTTTCCAAAATGTCGTAACAACTCCGCCCCATTGACGCAAATGGGCGGTAGGCGTGTA
CGGTGGGAGGTCTATATAAGCAGAGCTCTCCCTATCAGTGATAGAGATCTCCCTATCAGTGATAGAGATC
GTCGACGAGCTCGTTTAGTGAACCGTCAGATCGCCTGGAGACGCCATCCACGCTGTTTTGACCTCCATAG
AAGACACCGGGACCGATCCAGCCTCCGGACTCTAGCGTTTAAACTTAAGCTTCGCCACCATGTATCAGTG
TGGTCAGTGCGGTAAATCCTTCAGGCAATCTAGTAACTTACATCAACACCATAGGTTACATCATACCGGG
GAGAGGCCCTTTATCTGTGAGGTGTGCCACAAGTCCTACACTCAATTTTCCAACCTGTGTCGGCATAAAA
GGATGCACGCGGATTGCACCGGAGAAAGGCCATATCAGTGCGGACAGTGTGGTAAATCTTTCCGTCAAAG
CTCAAACCTGCACCAACATCATAGGCTGCATCACACGGGCGAGCGGCCGCATGAGTGTGCAAGGTGTGGT
AAGAACTTTTCTTGGCATAGTGACCTCATACTGCATGAACAGATTCATACAGGGGAACGCCCGTTTGTTT
GCGGCGTATGTAAAATGGGGTTTAGCCTGTTAACTTCATTGGCTCAACATCACAGTAGTCACACCGGCGA
AAGGCCGTACACTTGCGAGATATGTAACAAATGTTTTACGAGGTCTGCCGTGTTGCGACGTCATAAGAAG
ATGCATTGCACCGGAGAGCGTCCTTTTGAATGTAGTAAATGCGGGAAAGCATGCACGAGAAGATGCAACC
TGATTCAACACCAAAAGGTCCATACTGGTGAGAGGCCATTCCAATGTGCACTGTGTCAAAAGTCATTTAC
TCAACTTGCTCATTTGCAGAAACACCATTTGGTACACGCTGCTGCAGGCGGAAGCGGAGGCTCTGGCGGA
TCTGAGGGCCAGAGCGACGAGAGAGCCCTGCTGGACCAGCTGCACACCCTGCTGAGCAACACCGACGCCA
CCGGCCTGGAGGAGATCGACAGAGCCCTGGGCATCCCCGAGCTGGTGAACCAGGGCCAGGCCCTGGAGCC
CAAGCAGGACGGAGGCTGGGGATCTATGGCCGAGGAATTCGTGACCCTGAAGGACGTGGGCATGGACTTC
ACCCTGGGCGACTGGGAGCAGCTGGGCCTGGAGCAGGGCGACACCTTCTGGGACACCGCCCTGGACAACT
GCCAGGACCTGTTCCTGCTGGACCCCCCCGGCGGAGGAGACGGCCTTGGTTTGGGACACGAGAAGTTCCC
CAGCGACCTGGACCTGGACATGTTCAACGGCAGCCTGGAGTGCGACATGGAGAGCATCATCAGAAGCGAG
CTGATGGACGCCGACGGCCTGGACTTCAACTTCGACAGCTAGGCCGCTCGAGGAGGGCCCGAACAAAAAC
TCATCTCAGAAGAGGATCTGAATAGCGCCGTCGACCATCATCATAATCATCATTGAGTTTAAACCCGCTG
ATCAGCCTCGACTGTGCCTTCTAGTTGCCAGCCATCTGTTGTTTGCCCCTCCCCCGTGCCTTCCTTGACC
CTGGAAGGTGCCACTCCCACTGTCCTTTCCTAATAAAATGAGGAAATTGCATCGCATTGTCTGAGTAGGT
GTCATTCTATTCTGGGGGGTGGGGTGGGGCAGGACAGCAAGGGGGAGGATTGGGAAGACAATAGCAGGCA
TGCTGGGGATGCGGTGGGCTCTATGGAGATCTATCGATGTTCTGGGGATGCGGTGGGCTCTATGGCTTCT
GAGGCGGAAAGAACCAGCTGGGGCTCTAGGGGGTATCCCC
[124 nt withheld, positions 2351-2474]
C
[91 nt withheld, positions 2476-2566]
AGGGTGATGGTTCACGTACCTAGAAGTTCCTATTCCGAAGTTCCTATTCTCTAGAAAGTATAGGAACTTC
CTTGGCCAAAAAGCCTGAACTCACCGCGACGTCTGTCGAGAAGTTTCTGATCGAAAAGTTCGACAGCGTC
TCCGACCTGATGCAGCTCTCGGAGGGCGAAGAATCTCGTGCTTTCAGCTTCGATGTAGGAGGGCGTGGAT
ATGTCCTGCGGGTAAATAGCTGCGCCGATGGTTTCTACAAAGATCGTTATGTTTATCGGCACTTTGCATC
GGCCGCGCTCCCGATTCCGGAAGTGCTTGACATTGGGGAATTCAGCGAGAGCCTGACCTATTGCATCTCC
CGCCGTGCACAGGGTGTCACGTTGCAAGACCTGCCTGAAACCGAACTGCCCGCTGTTCTGCAGCCGGTCG
CGGAGGCCATGGATGCGATCGCTGCGGCCGATCTTAGCCAGACGAGCGGGTTCGGCCCATTCGGACCGCA
AGGAATCGGTCAATACACTACATGGCGTGATTTCATATGCGCGATTGCTGATCCCCATGTGTATCACTGG
CAAACTGTGATGGACGACACCGTCAGTGCGTCCGTCGCGCAGGCTCTCGATGAGCTGATGCTTTGGGCCG
AGGACTGCCCCGAAGTCCGGCACCTCGTGCACGCGGATTTCGGCTCCAACAATGTCCTGACGGACAATGG
CCGCATAACAGCGGTCATTGACTGGAGCGAGGCGATGTTCGGGGATTCCCAATACGAGGTCGCCAACATC
TTCTTCTGGAGGCCGTGGTTGGCTTGTATGGAGCAGCAGACGCGCTACTTCGAGCGGAGGCATCCGGAGC
TTGCAGGATCGCCGCGGCTCCGGGCGTATATGCTCCGCATTGGTCTTGACCAACTCTATCAGAGCTTGGT
TGACGGCAATTTCGATGATGCAGCTTGGGCGCAGGGTCGATGCGACGCAATCGTCCGATCCGGAGCCGGG
ACTGTCGGGCGTACACAAATCGCCCGCAGAAGCGCGGCCGTCTGGACCGATGGCTGTGTAGAAGTACTCG
CCGATAGTGGAAACCGACGCCCCAGCACTCGTCCGAGGGCAAAGGAATAGCACGTACTACGAGATTTCGA
TTCCACCGCCGCCTTCTATGAAAGGTTGGGCTTCGGAATCGTTTTCCGGGACGCCGGCTGGATGATCCTC
CAGCGCGGGGATCTCATGCTGGAGTTCTTCGCCCACCCCAACTTGTTTATTGCAGCTTATAATGGTTACA
AATAAAGCAATAGCATCACAAATTTCACAAATAAAGCATTTTTTTCACTGCATTCTAGTTGTGGTTTGTC
CAAACTCATCAATGTATCTTATCATGTCTGTATACCGTCGACCTCTAGCTAGAGCTTGGCGTAATCATGG
TCATAGCTGTTTCCTGTGTGAAATTGTTATCCGCTCACAATTCCACACAACATACGAGCCGGAAGCATAA
AGTGTAAAGCCTGGGGTGCCTAATGAGTGAGCTAACTCACATTAATTGCGTTGCGCTCACTGCCCGCTTT
CCAGTCGGGAAACCTGTCGTGCCAGCTGCATTAATGAATCGGCCAACGCGCGGGGAGAGGCGGTTTGCGT
ATTGGGCGCTCTTCCGCTTCCTCGCTCACTGACTCGCTGCGCTCGGTCGTTCGGCTGCGGCGAGCGGTAT
CAGCTCACTCAAAGGCGGTAATACGGTTATCCACAGAATCAGGGGATAACGCAGGAAAGAACATGTGAGC
AAAAGGCCAGCAAAAGGCCAGGAACCGTAAAAAGGCCGCGTTGCTGGCGTTTTTCCATAGGCTCCGCCCC
CCTGACGAGCATCACAAAAATCGACGCTCAAGTCAGAGGTGGCGAAACCCGACAGGACTATAAAGATACC
AGGCGTTTCCCCCTGGAAGCTCCCTCGTGCGCTCTCCTGTTCCGACCCTGCCGCTTACCGGATACCTGTC
CGCCTTTCTCCCTTCGGGAAGCGTGGCGCTTTCTCATAGCTCACGCTGTAGGTATCTCAGTTCGGTGTAG
GTCGTTCGCTCCAAGCTGGGCTGTGTGCACGAACCCCCCGTTCAGCCCGACCGCTGCGCCTTATCCGGTA
ACTATCGTCTTGAGTCCAACCCGGTAAGACACGACTTATCGCCACTGGCAGCAGCCACTGGTAACAGGAT
TAGCAGAGCGAGGTATGTAGGCGGTGCTACAGAGTTCTTGAAGTGGTGGCCTAACTACGGCTACACTAGA
AGAACAGTATTTGGTATCTGCGCTCTGCTGAAGCCAGTTACCTTCGGAAAAAGAGTTGGTAGCTCTTGAT
CCGGCAAACAAACCACCGCTGGTAGCGGTGGTTTTTTTGTTTGCAAGCAGCAGATTACGCGCAGAAAAAA
AGGATCTCAAGAAGATCCTTTGATCTTTTCTACGGGGTCTGACGCTCAGTGGAACGAAAACTCACGTTAA
GGGATTTTGGTCATGAGATTATCAAAAAGGATCTTCACCTAGATCCTTTTAAATTAAAAATGAAGTTTTA
AATCAATCTAAAGTATATATGAGTAAACTTGGTCTGACAGTTACCAATGCTTAATCAGTGAGGCACCTAT
CTCAGCGATCTGTCTATTTCGTTCATCCATAGTTGCCTGACTCCCCGTCGTGTAGATAACTACGATACGG
GAGGGCTTACCATCTGGCCCCAGTGCTGCAATGATACCGCGAGACCCACGCTCACCGGCTCCAGATTTAT
CAGCAATAAACCAGCCAGCCGGAAGGGCCGAGCGCAGAAGTGGTCCTGCAACTTTATCCGCCTCCATCCA
GTCTATTAATTGTTGCCGGGAAGCTAGAGTAAGTAGTTCGCCAGTTAATAGTTTGCGCAACGTTGTTGCC
ATTGCTACAGGCATCGTGGTGTCACGCTCGTCGTTTGGTATGGCTTCATTCAGCTCCGGTTCCCAACGAT
CAAGGCGAGTTACATGATCCCCCATGTTGTGCAAAAAAGCGGTTAGCTCCTTCGGTCCTCCGATCGTTGT
CAGAAGTAAGTTGGCCGCAGTGTTATCACTCATGGTTATGGCAGCACTGCATAATTCTCTTACTGTCATG
CCATCCGTAAGATGCTTTTCTGTGACTGGTGAGTACTCAACCAAGTCATTCTGAGAATAGTGTATGCGGC
GACCGAGTTGCTCTTGCCCGGCGTCAATACGGGATAATACCGCGCCACATAGCAGAACTTTAAAAGTGCT
CATCATTGGAAAACGTTCTTCGGGGCGAAAACTCTCAAGGATCTTACCGCTGTTGAGATCCAGTTCGATG
TAACCCACTCGTGCACCCAACTGATCTTCAGCATCTTTTACTTTCACCAGCGTTTCTGGGTGAGCAAAAA
CAGGAAGGCAAAATGCCGCAAAAAAGGGAATAAGGGCGACACGGAAATGTTGAATACTCATACTCTTCCT
TTTTCAATATTATTGAAGCATTTATCAGGGTTATTGTCTCATGAGCGGATACATATTTGAATGTATTTAG
AAAAATAAACAAATAGGGGTTCCGCGCACATTTCCCCGAAAAGTGCCACCTGACGTCGACGGATCGGGAG
ATCTCCCGATCCCCTATGGTGCACTCTCAGTACAATCTGCTCTGATGCCGCATAGTTAAGCCAGTATCTG
CTCCCTGCTTGTGTGTTGGAGGTCGCTGAGTAGTGCGCGAGCAAAATTTAAGCTACAACAAGGCAAGGCT
TGACCGACAATTGCATGAAGAATCTGCTTAGGGTTAGGCGTTTTGCGCTGCTTCGTACGGGCCAGATATA
CGC
